>Addgene plasmid #143841 | TFORF1741 | addgene full sequence | sequence record 396300 | Addgene NGS Result
TTAATGTAGTCTTATGCAATACTCTTGTAGTCTTGCAACATGGTAACGATGAGTTAGCAACATGCCTTAC
AAGGAGAGAAAAAGCACCGTGCATGCCGATTGGTGGAAGTAAGGTGGTACGATCGTGCCTTATTAGGAAG
GCAACAGACGGGTCTGACATGGATTGGACGAACCACTGAATTGCCGCATTGCAGAGATATTGTATTTAAG
TGCCTAGCTCGATACATAAACGGGTCTCTCTGGTTAGACCAGATCTGAGCCTGGGAGCTCTCTGGCTAAC
TAGGGAACCCACTGCTTAAGCCTCAATAAAGCTTGCCTTGAGTGCTTCAAGTAGTGTGTGCCCGTCTGTT
GTGTGACTCTGGTAACTAGAGATCCCTCAGACCCTTTTAGTCAGTGTGGAAAATCTCTAGCAGTGGCGCC
CGAACAGGGACTTGAAAGCGAAAGGGAAACCAGAGGAGCTCTCTCGACGCAGGACTCGGCTTGCTGAAGC
GCGCACGGCAAGAGGCGAGGGGCGGCGACTGGTGAGTACGCCAAAAATTTTGACTAGCGGAGGCTAGAAG
GAGAGAGATGGGTGCGAGAGCGTCAGTATTAAGCGGGGGAGAATTAGATCGCGATGGGAAAAAATTCGGT
TAAGGCCAGGGGGAAAGAAAAAATATAAATTAAAACATATAGTATGGGCAAGCAGGGAGCTAGAACGATT
CGCAGTTAATCCTGGCCTGTTAGAAACATCAGAAGGCTGTAGACAAATACTGGGACAGCTACAACCATCC
CTTCAGACAGGATCAGAAGAACTTAGATCATTATATAATACAGTAGCAACCCTCTATTGTGTGCATCAAA
GGATAGAGATAAAAGACACCAAGGAAGCTTTAGACAAGATAGAGGAAGAGCAAAACAAAAGTAAGACCAC
CGCACAGCAAGCGGCCGCTGATCTTCAGACCTGGAGGAGGAGATATGAGGGACAATTGGAGAAGTGAATT
ATATAAATATAAAGTAGTAAAAATTGAACCATTAGGAGTAGCACCCACCAAGGCAAAGAGAAGAGTGGTG
CAGAGAGAAAAAAGAGCAGTGGGAATAGGAGCTTTGTTCCTTGGGTTCTTGGGAGCAGCAGGAAGCACTA
TGGGCGCAGCGTCAATGACGCTGACGGTACAGGCCAGACAATTATTGTCTGGTATAGTGCAGCAGCAGAA
CAATTTGCTGAGGGCTATTGAGGCGCAACAGCATCTGTTGCAACTCACAGTCTGGGGCATCAAGCAGCTC
CAGGCAAGAATCCTGGCTGTGGAAAGATACCTAAAGGATCAACAGCTCCTGGGGATTTGGGGTTGCTCTG
GAAAACTCATTTGCACCACTGCTGTGCCTTGGAATGCTAGTTGGAGTAATAAATCTCTGGAACAGATTTG
GAATCACACGACCTGGATGGAGTGGGACAGAGAAATTAACAATTACACAAGCTTAATACACTCCTTAATT
GAAGAATCGCAAAACCAGCAAGAAAAGAATGAACAAGAATTATTGGAATTAGATAAATGGGCAAGTTTGT
GGAATTGGTTTAACATAACAAATTGGCTGTGGTATATAAAATTATTCATAATGATAGTAGGAGGCTTGGT
AGGTTTAAGAATAGTTTTTGCTGTACTTTCTATAGTGAATAGAGTTAGGCAGGGATATTCACCATTATCG
TTTCAGACCCACCTCCCAACCCCGAGGGGACCCATGCATTGCATCTCAATTAGTCAGCAACCAGGTGTGG
AAAGTCCCCAGGCTCCCCAGCAGGCAGAAGTATGCAAAGCATGCGTCTCAATTAGTCAGCAACCATAGTC
CCGCCCCTAACTCCGCCCATCCCGCCCCTAACTCCGCCCAGTTCCGCCCATTCTCCGCCCCATGGCTGAC
TAATTTTTTTTATTTATGCAGAGGCCGAGGCCGCCTCGGCCTCTGAGCTATTCCAGAAGTAGTGAGGAGG
CTTTTTTGGAGGCCTAGGCTTTTGCAAAAAGCTTTCTAGAGGTACCACCGGAGCTTACCATGACCGAGTA
CAAGCCCACGGTGCGCCTCGCCACCCGCGACGACGTCCCCAGGGCCGTACGCACCCTCGCCGCCGCGTTC
GCCGACTACCCCGCCACGCGCCACACCGTCGATCCGGACCGCCACATCGAGCGGGTCACCGAGCTGCAAG
AACTCTTCCTCACGCGCGTCGGGCTCGACATCGGCAAGGTGTGGGTCGCGGACGACGGCGCCGCCGTGGC
GGTCTGGACCACGCCGGAGAGCGTCGAAGCGGGGGCGGTGTTCGCCGAGATCGGCCCGCGCATGGCCGAG
TTGAGCGGTTCCCGGCTGGCCGCGCAGCAACAGATGGAAGGCCTCCTGGCGCCGCACCGGCCCAAGGAGC
CCGCGTGGTTCCTGGCCACCGTCGGCGTCTCGCCCGACCACCAGGGCAAGGGTCTGGGCAGCGCCGTCGT
GCTCCCCGGAGTGGAGGCGGCCGAGCGCGCCGGGGTGCCCGCCTTCCTGGAGACCTCCGCGCCCCGCAAC
CTCCCCTTCTACGAGCGGCTCGGCTTCACCGTCACCGCCGACGTCGAGGTGCCCGAAGGACCGCGCACCT
GGTGCATGACCCGCAAGCCCGGTGCCAGTTAACGAATTCTAGATCTTGAGACAAATGGCAGTATTCATCC
ACAATTTTAAAAGAAAAGGGGGGATTGGGGGGTACAGTGCAGGGGAAAGAATAGTAGACATAATAGCAAC
AGACATACAAACTAAAGAATTACAAAAACAAATTACAAAAATTCAAAATTTTCGGGTTTATTACAGGGAC
AGCAGAGATCCACTTTGGCGCCGGCTCGAGGCCTGCAGGTGCAAAGATGGATAAAGTTTTAAACAGAGAG
GAATCTTTGCAGCTAATGGACCTTCTAGGTCTTGAAAGGAGTGGGAATTGGCTCCGGTGCCCGTCAGTGG
GCAGAGCGCACATCGCCCACAGTCCCCGAGAAGTTGGGGGGAGGGGTCGGCAATTGAACCGGTGCCTAGA
GAAGGTGGCGCGGGGTAAACTGGGAAAGTGATGTCGTGTACTGGCTCCGCCTTTTTCCCGAGGGTGGGGG
AGAACCGTATATAAGTGCAGTAGTCGCCGTGAACGTTCTTTTTCGCAACGGGTTTGCCGCCAGAACACAG
GTAAGTGCCGTGTGTGGTTCCCGCGGGCCTGGCCTCTTTACGGGTTATGGCCCTTGCGTGCCTTGAATTA
CTTCCACCTGGCTGCAGTACGTGATTCTTGATCCCGAGCTTCGGGTTGGAAGTGGGTGGGAGAGTTCGAG
GCCTTGCGCTTAAGGAGCCCCTTCGCCTCGTGCTTGAGTTGAGGCCTGGCCTGGGCGCTGGGGCCGCCGC
GTGCGAATCTGGTGGCACCTTCGCGCCTGTCTCGCTGCTTTCGATAAGTCTCTAGCCATTTAAAATTTTT
GATGACCTGCTGCGACGCTTTTTTTCTGGCAAGATAGTCTTGTAAATGCGGGCCAAGATCTGCACACTGG
TATTTCGGTTTTTGGGGCCGCGGGCGGCGACGGGGCCCGTGCGTCCCAGCGCACATGTTCGGCGAGGCGG
GGCCTGCGAGCGCGGCCACCGAGAATCGGACGGGGGTAGTCTCAAGCTGGCCGGCCTGCTCTGGTGCCTG
GCCTCGCGCCGCCGTGTATCGCCCCGCCCTGGGCGGCAAGGCTGGCCCGGTCGGCACCAGTTGCGTGAGC
GGAAAGATGGCCGCTTCCCGGCCCTGCTGCAGGGAGCTCAAAATGGAGGACGCGGCGCTCGGGAGAGCGG
GCGGGTGAGTCACCCACACAAAGGAAAAGGGCCTTTCCGTCCTCAGCCGTCGCTTCATGTGACTCCACGG
AGTACCGGGCGCCGTCCAGGCACCTCGATTAGTTCTCGAGCTTTTGGAGTACGTCGTCTTTAGGTTGGGG
GGAGGGGTTTTATGCGATGGAGTTTCCCCACACTGAGTGGGTGGAGACTGAAGTTAGGCCAGCTTGGCAC
TTGATGTAATTCTCCTTGGAATTTGCCCTTTTTGAGTTTGGATCTTGGTTCATTCTCAAGCCTCAGACAG
TGGTTCAAAGTTTTTTTCTTCCATTTCAGGTGTCGTGAGGCTAGCACCGCCACCATGGAGCGGGAGGCGT
TGCCGTGGGGCCTCGAGCCCCAGGATGTGCAGAGTTCTGACGAAATGAGGAGCCCCGAAGGGTACCTCAG
AGGCAACATGAGTGAGAATGAGGAAGAGGAAATTTCTCAGCAAGAAGGCAGTGGGGACTATGAAGTCGAA
GAGATACCATTTGGGCTTGAACCCCAGAGCCCTGGGTTTGAGCCACAAAGCCCAGAGTTTGAACCCCAAA
GCCCCAGATTTGAGCCTGAAAGCCCGGGGTTTGAGTCCCGAAGCCCTGGGCTTGTGCCCCCAAGCCCTGA
GTTTGCACCCAGAAGCCCTGAATCAGATTCTCAGAGCCCTGAGTTTGAATCCCAGAGCCCTAGGTATGAA
CCCCAAAGCCCTGGCTATGAACCTCGGAGCCCCGGGTATGAACCCCGGAGCCCTGGCTATGAATCTGAGA
GCTCTAGATATGAATCCCAGAACACTGAGCTCAAAACCCAAAGCCCAGAATTTGAAGCTCAAAGTTCCAA
ATTCCAGGAAGGTGCGGAGATGCTTCTGAACCCCGAGGAAAAGAGTCCTTTGAATATCTCCGTAGGAGTT
CACCCCCTGGACTCCTTCACTCAGGGGTTTGGGGAGCAGCCCACAGGGGACCTGCCCATAGGGCCACCTT
TTGAGATGCCCACAGGGGCCCTGCTGTCTACACCGCAGTTTGAGATGCTTCAGAATCCCCTGGGTCTCAC
AGGAGCCCTTCGAGGTCCAGGTCGGCGGGGTGGCCGGGCCAGGGGTGGGCAGGGCCCTCGGCCTAACATC
TGTGGCATCTGCGGGAAGAGCTTCGGGCGGGGCTCCACCCTGATCCAGCACCAGCGCATCCACACCGGTG
AGAAGCCCTACAAATGTGAGGTCTGCAGCAAGGCCTTCTCCCAGAGCTCTGACCTCATCAAACACCAGCG
CACCCACACTGGCGAGCGGCCCTACAAATGTCCCCGTTGCGGCAAGGCCTTCGCCGACAGCTCTTACCTG
CTTCGCCACCAGCGCACTCACTCTGGCCAGAAGCCCTACAAGTGCCCACATTGTGGCAAGGCCTTCGGCG
ACAGCTCCTACCTCCTGCGACACCAGCGCACCCACAGCCACGAGCGGCCCTACAGCTGCACCGAGTGCGG
CAAGTGCTATAGCCAGAACTCGTCCCTGCGCAGCCATCAGAGGGTGCACACCGGTCAGAGGCCCTTCAGC
TGTGGCATCTGCGGCAAGAGCTTCTCCCAGCGGTCGGCCCTTATCCCCCATGCCCGCAGCCACGCCCGGG
AGAAGCCCTTCAAGTGCCCTGAGTGCGGCAAGCGCTTTGGCCAGAGCTCGGTGCTGGCCATCCACGCCCG
CACCCACCTGCCAGGCCGCACCTACAGCTGCCCCGACTGCGGCAAGACCTTCAATCGCTCCTCCACTCTC
ATCCAGCACCAGCGCTCCCACACGGGCGAGCGGCCCTACAGGTGCGCCGTGTGCGGCAAGGGCTTCTGCC
GCTCCTCCACGCTTCTGCAGCATCACCGGGTCCACAGTGGCGAGCGGCCTTACAAGTGCGATGACTGCGG
AAAGGCCTTCTCCCAGAGCTCCGACCTCATCCGCCACCAGCGGACCCACGCGGCGGGCCGGCGCTAGTAA
TGAACTAGTCCGTAACTTGAAAGTATTTCGATTTCTTGGCTTTATATATCTTGTGGAAAGGACGATCCTA
TGCATCGAATTACACCGCGACGCGTTAAGTCGACAATCAACCTCTGGATTACAAAATTTGTGAAAGATTG
ACTGGTATTCTTAACTATGTTGCTCCTTTTACGCTATGTGGATACGCTGCTTTAATGCCTTTGTATCATG
CTATTGCTTCCCGTATGGCTTTCATTTTCTCCTCCTTGTATAAATCCTGGTTGCTGTCTCTTTATGAGGA
GTTGTGGCCCGTTGTCAGGCAACGTGGCGTGGTGTGCACTGTGTTTGCTGACGCAACCCCCACTGGTTGG
GGCATTGCCACCACCTGTCAGCTCCTTTCCGGGACTTTCGCTTTCCCCCTCCCTATTGCCACGGCGGAAC
TCATCGCCGCCTGCCTTGCCCGCTGCTGGACAGGGGCTCGGCTGTTGGGCACTGACAATTCCGTGGTGTT
GTCGGGGAAATCATCGTCCTTTCCTTGGCTGCTCGCCTGTGTTGCCACCTGGATTCTGCGCGGGACGTCC
TTCTGCTACGTCCCTTCGGCCCTCAATCCAGCGGACCTTCCTTCCCGCGGCCTGCTGCCGGCTCTGCGGC
CTCTTCCGCGTCTTCGCCTTCGCCCTCAGACGAGTCGGATCTCCCTTTGGGCCGCCTCCCCGCGTCGACT
TTAAGACCAATGACTTACAAGGCAGCTGTAGATCTTAGCCACTTTTTAAAAGAAAAGGGGGGACTGGAAG
GGCTAATTCACTCCCAACGAAGACAAGATCTGCTTTTTGCTTGTACTGGGTCTCTCTGGTTAGACCAGAT
CTGAGCCTGGGAGCTCTCTGGCTAACTAGGGAACCCACTGCTTAAGCCTCAATAAAGCTTGCCTTGAGTG
CTTCAAGTAGTGTGTGCCCGTCTGTTGTGTGACTCTGGTAACTAGAGATCCCTCAGACCCTTTTAGTCAG
TGTGGAAAATCTCTAGCAGTACGTATAGTAGTTCATGTCATCTTATTATTCAGTATTTATAACTTGCAAA
GAAATGAATATCAGAGAGTGAGAGGAACTTGTTTATTGCAGCTTATAATGGTTACAAATAAAGCAATAGC
ATCACAAATTTCACAAATAAAGCATTTTTTTCACTGCATTCTAGTTGTGGTTTGTCCAAACTCATCAATG
TATCTTATCATGTCTGGCTCTAGCTATCCCGCCCCTAACTCCGCCCATCCCGCCCCTAACTCCGCCCAGT
TCCGCCCATTCTCCGCCCCATGGCTGACTAATTTTTTTTATTTATGCAGAGGCCGAGGCCGCCTCGGCCT
CTGAGCTATTCCAGAAGTAGTGAGGAGGCTTTTTTGGAGGCCTAGGGACGTACCCAATTCGCCCTATAGT
GAGTCGTATTACGCGCGCTCACTGGCCGTCGTTTTACAACGTCGTGACTGGGAAAACCCTGGCGTTACCC
AACTTAATCGCCTTGCAGCACATCCCCCTTTCGCCAGCTGGCGTAATAGCGAAGAGGCCCGCACCGATCG
CCCTTCCCAACAGTTGCGCAGCCTGAATGGCGAATGGG
[124 nt withheld, positions 7319-7442]
C
[91 nt withheld, positions 7444-7534]
A
[49 nt withheld, positions 7536-7584]
CCTTTGACGTTGGAGTCCACGTTCTTT
[37 nt withheld, positions 7612-7648]
ACCCTATCTCGGTCTATTCTTTTGATTTATAAGGGATTTTGCCGATTTCGGCCTATTGGTTAAAAAATGA
GCTGATTTAACAAAAATTTAACGCGAATTTTAACAAAATATTAACGCTTACAATTTAGGTGGCACTTTTC
GGGGAAATGTGCGCGGAACCCCTATTTGTTTATTTTTCTAAATACATTCAAATATGTATCCGCTCATGAG
ACAATAACCCTGATAAATGCTTCAATAATATTGAAAAAGGAAGAGTATGAGTATTCAACATTTCCGTGTC
GCCCTTATTCCCTTTTTTGCGGCATTTTGCCTTCCTGTTTTTGCTCACCCAGAAACGCTGGTGAAAGTAA
AAGATGCTGAAGATCAGTTGGGTGCACGAGTGGGTTACATCGAACTGGATCTCAACAGCGGTAAGATCCT
TGAGAGTTTTCGCCCCGAAGAACGTTTTCCAATGATGAGCACTTTTAAAGTTCTGCTATGTGGCGCGGTA
TTATCCCGTATTGACGCCGGGCAAGAGCAACTCGGTCGCCGCATACACTATTCTCAGAATGACTTGGTTG
AGTACTCACCAGTCACAGAAAAGCATCTTACGGATGGCATGACAGTAAGAGAATTATGCAGTGCTGCCAT
AACCATGAGTGATAACACTGCGGCCAACTTACTTCTGACAACGATCGGAGGACCGAAGGAGCTAACCGCT
TTTTTGCACAACATGGGGGATCATGTAACTCGCCTTGATCGTTGGGAACCGGAGCTGAATGAAGCCATAC
CAAACGACGAGCGTGACACCACGATGCCTGTAGCAATGGCAACAACGTTGCGCAAACTATTAACTGGCGA
ACTACTTACTCTAGCTTCCCGGCAACAATTAATAGACTGGATGGAGGCGGATAAAGTTGCAGGACCACTT
CTGCGCTCGGCCCTTCCGGCTGGCTGGTTTATTGCTGATAAATCTGGAGCCGGTGAGCGTGGGTCTCGCG
GTATCATTGCAGCACTGGGGCCAGATGGTAAGCCCTCCCGTATCGTAGTTATCTACACGACGGGGAGTCA
GGCAACTATGGATGAACGAAATAGACAGATCGCTGAGATAGGTGCCTCACTGATTAAGCATTGGTAACTG
TCAGACCAAGTTTACTCATATATACTTTAGATTGATTTAAAACTTCATTTTTAATTTAAAAGGATCTAGG
TGAAGATCCTTTTTGATAATCTCATGACCAAAATCCCTTAACGTGAGTTTTCGTTCCACTGAGCGTCAGA
CCCCGTAGAAAAGATCAAAGGATCTTCTTGAGATCCTTTTTTTCTGCGCGTAATCTGCTGCTTGCAAACA
AAAAAACCACCGCTACCAGCGGTGGTTTGTTTGCCGGATCAAGAGCTACCAACTCTTTTTCCGAAGGTAA
CTGGCTTCAGCAGAGCGCAGATACCAAATACTGTTCTTCTAGTGTAGCCGTAGTTAGGCCACCACTTCAA
GAACTCTGTAGCACCGCCTACATACCTCGCTCTGCTAATCCTGTTACCAGTGGCTGCTGCCAGTGGCGAT
AAGTCGTGTCTTACCGGGTTGGACTCAAGACGATAGTTACCGGATAAGGCGCAGCGGTCGGGCTGAACGG
GGGGTTCGTGCACACAGCCCAGCTTGGAGCGAACGACCTACACCGAACTGAGATACCTACAGCGTGAGCT
ATGAGAAAGCGCCACGCTTCCCGAAGGGAGAAAGGCGGACAGGTATCCGGTAAGCGGCAGGGTCGGAACA
GGAGAGCGCACGAGGGAGCTTCCAGGGGGAAACGCCTGGTATCTTTATAGTCCTGTCGGGTTTCGCCACC
TCTGACTTGAGCGTCGATTTTTGTGATGCTCGTCAGGGGGGCGGAGCCTATGGAAAAACGCCAGCAACGC
GGCCTTTTTACGGTTCCTGGCCTTTTGCTGGCCTTTTGCTCACATGTTCTTTCCTGCGTTATCCCCTGAT
TCTGTGGATAACCGTATTACCGCCTTTGAGTGAGCTGATACCGCTCGCCGCAGCCGAACGACCGAGCGCA
GCGAGTCAGTGAGCGAGGAAGCGGAAGAGCGCCCAATACGCAAACCGCCTCTCCCCGCGCGTTGGCCGAT
TCATTAATGCAGCTGGCACGACAGGTTTCCCGACTGGAAAGCGGGCAGTGAGCGCAACGCAATTAATGTG
AGTTAGCTCACTCATTAGGCACCCCAGGCTTTACACTTTATGCTTCCGGCTCGTATGTTGTGTGGAATTG
TGAGCGGATAACAATTTCACACAGGAAACAGCTATGACCATGATTACGCCAAGCGCGCAATTAACCCTCA
CTAAAGGGAACAAAAGCTGGAGCTGCAAGC
Features (pLannotate 1.2.2; 31 found; start..end, strand, type, name):
      5..231     +  promoter       RSV promoter: Rous sarcoma virus enhancer/promoter
    232..412     +  LTR            5' LTR (truncated): truncated 5' long terminal repeat (LTR) from HIV-1
    459..584     +  misc_feature   HIV-1 Ψ: packaging signal of human immunodeficiency virus type 1
    568..931     +  CDS            HIV-1 gag (fragment): gag protein from human immunodeficiency virus 1; gag
   1077..1310    +  misc_feature   RRE: The Rev response element (RRE) of HIV-1 allows for Rev-dependent mRNA export from the nucleus to the cytoplasm.
   1687..1713    +  CDS            Rev (fragment): human immunodeficiency virus 1 (HIV-1) Rev protein; rev; enhances nuclear export of unspliced and incompletely spliced viral mRNAs
   1720..1743    +  promoter       SV40 promoter (fragment): SV40 early promoter
   1744..1815    +  promoter       SV40 promoter (fragment): SV40 enhancer and early promoter
   1839..1974    +  rep_origin     SV40 ori: SV40 origin of replication
   2020..2616    +  CDS            PuroR (fragment): puromycin N-acetyltransferase; pac from Streptomyces; confers resistance to puromycin
   2665..2782    +  misc_feature   cPPT/CTS: central polypurine tract and central termination sequence of HIV-1
   2847..2913    +  CDS            small t antigen (fragment): SV40 (simian virus 40) small t antigen
   2920..4098    +  promoter       EF-1α promoter: strong constitutive promoter for human elongation factor EF-1α
   4115..4972    +  CDS            ZNF768 (fragment): ZN768_HUMAN - Experimental evidence at protein level: Swiss-Prot protein existence level 1. May be involved in transcriptional regulation. From Homo sapiens (Human).
   5750..5803    +  promoter       U6 promoter (fragment): RNA polymerase III promoter for human U6 snRNA
   5845..6433    +  misc_feature   WPRE: woodchuck hepatitis virus posttranscriptional regulatory element
   6484..6503    +  misc_feature   cPPT/CTS (fragment): central polypurine tract and central termination sequence of HIV-1
   6505..6738    +  LTR            3' LTR (ΔU3): self-inactivating 3' long terminal repeat (LTR) from HIV-1
   6816..6937    +  polyA_signal   SV40 poly(A) signal: SV40 polyadenylation signal
   6977..7112    +  rep_origin     SV40 ori: SV40 origin of replication
   7133..7151    -  promoter       T7 promoter: promoter for bacteriophage T7 RNA polymerase
   7159..7314    +  CDS            lacZα (fragment): LacZα fragment of β-galactosidase; lacZ fragment
   7319..7747    +  rep_origin     f1 ori (sequence partly withheld): f1 bacteriophage origin of replication; arrow indicates direction of (+) strand synthesis
   7800..7904    +  promoter       AmpR promoter: bla
   7905..8765    +  CDS            AmpR: β-lactamase; bla; confers resistance to ampicillin, carbenicillin, and related antibiotics
   8936..9524    +  rep_origin     ori: high-copy-number ColE1/pMB1/pBR322/pUC origin of replication
   9707..9799    +  CDS            lacI (fragment): lac repressor; lacI; The lac repressor binds to the lac operator to inhibit transcription in E. coli. This inhibition can be relieved by adding lactose or isopropyl-β-D-thiogalactopyranoside (IPTG).
   9812..9833    +  protein_bind   CAP binding site: CAP binding activates transcription in the presence of cAMP. E. coli catabolite activator protein
   9848..9878    +  promoter       lac promoter: promoter for the E. coli lac operon
   9886..9902    +  protein_bind   lac operator: The lac repressor binds to the lac operator to inhibit transcription in E. coli. This inhibition can be relieved by adding lactose or isopropyl-β-D-thiogalactopyranoside (IPTG). lac repressor encoded by lacI
   9947..9965    +  promoter       T3 promoter: promoter for bacteriophage T3 RNA polymerase
