[The description below was written by a language model from this plasmid's Addgene catalogue record and pLannotate feature annotations shown in this document.]
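Description:
TFORF1741 is a lentiviral mammalian expression plasmid built on the pLX_TRC317 backbone, carrying the human zinc finger transcription factor ZNF768 as its open reading frame. It belongs to a barcoded transcription factor ORF collection in which each construct pairs one ORF with a unique 24-bp barcode, so that the factor present in a given cell can be identified by sequencing in pooled overexpression screens. In bacteria the plasmid is maintained through a high-copy ColE1/pUC-type origin and selected with ampicillin via β-lactamase. An f1 origin and remnants of a lac/lacZα cloning region are also present.

The viral portion has a third-generation layout. An RSV promoter drives a truncated HIV-1 5' LTR, followed by the Ψ packaging signal with a gag fragment, the Rev response element for Rev-dependent export of the genomic RNA, a cPPT/CTS element, and a self-inactivating ΔU3 3' LTR, with an SV40 polyadenylation signal downstream. Within the proviral region, an SV40 early promoter drives puromycin N-acetyltransferase for selection of transduced cells. A separate EF-1α promoter drives ZNF768, and a WPRE downstream of the ORF enhances transcript stability and expression. The automated annotation matches only the first part of the stated 1,724-bp insert to ZNF768, and it does not annotate the barcode, whose position is therefore not given in the record. A short U6 promoter fragment sits between the ORF and the WPRE. The depositor notes that the ORF was synthesized and that the plasmid may recombine during propagation.
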