Addgene plasmid #143841: TFORF1741
Purpose: Lentiviral vector for overexpressing transcription factor ORFs with unique 24-bp barcodes. Barcodes facilitate identification of transcription factors in pooled screens.
Depositing lab: Feng Zhang. Depositing organization: Broad Institute. Publication: A transcription factor atlas of directed differentiation. Joung J, Ma S, Tay T, Geiger-Schuller KR, Kirchgatterer PC, Verdine VK, Guo B, Arias-Garcia MA, Allen WE, Singh A, Kuksenko O, Abudayyeh OO, Gootenberg JS, Fu Z, Macrae RK, Buenrostro JD, Regev A, Zhang F. Cell. 2023 Jan 5;186(1):209-229.e26. doi: 10.1016/j.cell.2022.11.026. PubMed 36608654.
Backbone
  Vector backbone: pLX_TRC317
  Backbone manufacturer: Broad Institute Genetic Perturbation Platform
  Backbone size w/o insert (bp): 8264
  Vector type: Mammalian Expression, Lentiviral
  Selectable markers: Puromycin
Growth in bacteria
  Bacterial resistance: Ampicillin, 100 μg/mL
  Growth temperature: 37°C
  Growth strain: NEB Stable
  Copy number: High Copy
Gene/Insert
  Gene/Insert name: ZNF768
  Species: H. sapiens (human)
  Insert size (bp): 1724
  Entrez Gene: ZNF768
  Promoter: EF1a
  Cloning method: Unknown
  Sequencing primers: 5′ GGGTGGAGACTGAAGTTAGGCCAG; 3′ CACATAGCGTAAAAGGAGCAACATAG
Terms and licenses: Academic/Nonprofit Terms; Industry Terms: Not Available to Industry
Depositor comments: NM_024671,ENST00000380412 . The transcription factor ORF portion of this plasmid was synthesized by Genewiz. Please test multiple small colonies in case of plasmid recombination. To make this collection available in a timely manner, a portion of this collection was not fully sequenced by Addgene. If an Addgene verified full plasmid sequence is not available, please contact us prior to placing an order to request the full sequence.
How to cite: TFORF1741 was a gift from Feng Zhang (Addgene plasmid # 143841 ; http://n2t.net/addgene:143841 ; RRID:Addgene_143841)
