>Addgene plasmid #143841 | TFORF1741 | depositor partial sequence | sequence record 283650 | Insert
ACCGCCACCATGGAGCGGGAGGCGTTGCCGTGGGGCCTCGAGCCCCAGGATGTGCAGAGTTCTGACGAAA
TGAGGAGCCCCGAAGGGTACCTCAGAGGCAACATGAGTGAGAATGAGGAAGAGGAAATTTCTCAGCAAGA
AGGCAGTGGGGACTATGAAGTCGAAGAGATACCATTTGGGCTTGAACCCCAGAGCCCTGGGTTTGAGCCA
CAAAGCCCAGAGTTTGAACCCCAAAGCCCCAGATTTGAGCCTGAAAGCCCGGGGTTTGAGTCCCGAAGCC
CTGGGCTTGTGCCCCCAAGCCCTGAGTTTGCACCCAGAAGCCCTGAATCAGATTCTCAGAGCCCTGAGTT
TGAATCCCAGAGCCCTAGGTATGAACCCCAAAGCCCTGGCTATGAACCTCGGAGCCCCGGGTATGAACCC
CGGAGCCCTGGCTATGAATCTGAGAGCTCTAGATATGAATCCCAGAACACTGAGCTCAAAACCCAAAGCC
CAGAATTTGAAGCTCAAAGTTCCAAATTCCAGGAAGGTGCGGAGATGCTTCTGAACCCCGAGGAAAAGAG
TCCTTTGAATATCTCCGTAGGAGTTCACCCCCTGGACTCCTTCACTCAGGGGTTTGGGGAGCAGCCCACA
GGGGACCTGCCCATAGGGCCACCTTTTGAGATGCCCACAGGGGCCCTGCTGTCTACACCGCAGTTTGAGA
TGCTTCAGAATCCCCTGGGTCTCACAGGAGCCCTTCGAGGTCCAGGTCGGCGGGGTGGCCGGGCCAGGGG
TGGGCAGGGCCCTCGGCCTAACATCTGTGGCATCTGCGGGAAGAGCTTCGGGCGGGGCTCCACCCTGATC
CAGCACCAGCGCATCCACACCGGTGAGAAGCCCTACAAATGTGAGGTCTGCAGCAAGGCCTTCTCCCAGA
GCTCTGACCTCATCAAACACCAGCGCACCCACACTGGCGAGCGGCCCTACAAATGTCCCCGTTGCGGCAA
GGCCTTCGCCGACAGCTCTTACCTGCTTCGCCACCAGCGCACTCACTCTGGCCAGAAGCCCTACAAGTGC
CCACATTGTGGCAAGGCCTTCGGCGACAGCTCCTACCTCCTGCGACACCAGCGCACCCACAGCCACGAGC
GGCCCTACAGCTGCACCGAGTGCGGCAAGTGCTATAGCCAGAACTCGTCCCTGCGCAGCCATCAGAGGGT
GCACACCGGTCAGAGGCCCTTCAGCTGTGGCATCTGCGGCAAGAGCTTCTCCCAGCGGTCGGCCCTTATC
CCCCATGCCCGCAGCCACGCCCGGGAGAAGCCCTTCAAGTGCCCTGAGTGCGGCAAGCGCTTTGGCCAGA
GCTCGGTGCTGGCCATCCACGCCCGCACCCACCTGCCAGGCCGCACCTACAGCTGCCCCGACTGCGGCAA
GACCTTCAATCGCTCCTCCACTCTCATCCAGCACCAGCGCTCCCACACGGGCGAGCGGCCCTACAGGTGC
GCCGTGTGCGGCAAGGGCTTCTGCCGCTCCTCCACGCTTCTGCAGCATCACCGGGTCCACAGTGGCGAGC
GGCCTTACAAGTGCGATGACTGCGGAAAGGCCTTCTCCCAGAGCTCCGACCTCATCCGCCACCAGCGGAC
CCACGCGGCGGGCCGGCGCTAGTAATGAACTAGTCCGTAACTTGAAAGTATTTCGATTTCTTGGCTTTAT
ATATCTTGTGGAAAGGACGATCCTATGCATCGAATTACACCGCG
