>Addgene plasmid #143841 | TFORF1741 | depositor partial sequence | sequence record 283651 | Barcode
TCCTATGCATCGAATTACACCGCG
